Addgene plasmid #99549: YIp211-P30-His-pol30(K127/164R)-3'
Purpose: Yeast integrative vector for expression of His-tagged POL30 (PCNA) mutant K127/164R; URA3 marker
Depositing lab: Helle Ulrich. Depositing organization: Cancer Research UK. Publication: Detection of PCNA modifications in Saccharomyces cerevisiae. Davies AA, Ulrich HD. Methods Mol Biol. 2012;920:543-67. doi: 10.1007/978-1-61779-998-3_36. PubMed 22941627.
Backbone
  Vector backbone: YIplac211
  Backbone manufacturer: Gietz & Sugino (1988) Gene 74:527-34
  Backbone size w/o insert (bp): 3797
  Vector type: Yeast Expression
  Selectable markers: URA3
Growth in bacteria
  Bacterial resistance: Ampicillin, 100 μg/mL
  Growth temperature: 37°C
  Growth strain: DH5alpha
  Copy number: High Copy
Gene/Insert
  Gene/Insert name: POL30 (alt name: PCNA)
  Species: S. cerevisiae (budding yeast)
  Insert size (bp): 2502
  Mutation: K127R, K164R
  Entrez Gene: POL30 (a.k.a. YBR088C)
  Promoter: POL30
  Tag / fusion protein: 6xHis (N terminal on insert)
  Cloning method: Restriction Enzyme; 5′ cloning site EcoRI (unknown if destroyed); 3′ cloning site SphI (unknown if destroyed)
  Sequencing primers: 5′ M13fwd; 3′ M13rev
Terms and licenses: Academic/Nonprofit Terms; Industry Terms: Not Available to Industry
Depositor comments: The ORF is followed by 1129 bp of the POL30 3' region; digest with StuI for integration into URA3 or with PmlI for integration upstream of endogenous POL30 (for exchange of alleles by 5FOA selection.) Please see secondary publication PMID: 19107412 for more information about this plasmid.
How to cite: YIp211-P30-His-pol30(K127/164R)-3' was a gift from Helle Ulrich (Addgene plasmid # 99549 ; http://n2t.net/addgene:99549 ; RRID:Addgene_99549)
