[The description below was written by a language model from this plasmid's Addgene catalogue record and pLannotate feature annotations shown in this document.]
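Description:
YIp211-P30-His-pol30(K127/164R)-3' is a yeast integrative expression vector built on YIplac211. It carries no yeast replication origin, so it persists in Saccharomyces cerevisiae only after recombining into the genome. In E. coli it is propagated as a high-copy plasmid through a ColE1/pUC-type origin and selected with ampicillin via the β-lactamase gene. In yeast, selection relies on the URA3 auxotrophic marker with its own promoter, which can also be counterselected with 5-fluoroorotic acid. Remnants of the lacZα/lac promoter cloning region flank the insert, along with small rop and bom fragments from the backbone.

The roughly 2.5 kb genomic insert, cloned between EcoRI and SphI, contains the POL30 gene encoding PCNA, the sliding clamp for DNA polymerase delta. It is expressed from its native POL30 promoter and fused at the N terminus to a 6xHis tag. The coding sequence carries K127R and K164R substitutions. The open reading frame is followed by 1129 bp of POL30 3' sequence. This explains the annotated fragments of the neighbouring genes: NHP6B upstream, and RFC5 downstream on the opposite strand. These are flanking genomic sequence rather than intended payloads.

According to the depositor, linearising the plasmid within URA3 directs integration to the URA3 locus. Cutting upstream of POL30 instead targets the endogenous POL30 locus, allowing allele exchange by subsequent 5-FOA selection for loss of the vector. The associated publication concerns detection of PCNA modifications in budding yeast. This suggests the His tag is used for affinity purification of PCNA and the lysine-to-arginine mutant for comparison in such assays, though the record does not spell this out.
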