Features (pLannotate 1.2.2; 16 found; start..end, strand, type, name):
     32..130     +  CDS            NHP6B (fragment): NHP6B_YEAST - Also known as NHPB. Experimental evidence at protein level: Swiss-Prot protein existence level 1. DNA-binding protein that induces severe bending of DNA. Required for DNA-binding by the FACT complex, a general chromatin factor that acts to reorganize nucleosomes. The FACT complex is involved in multiple processes that require DNA as a template such as mRNA elongation, DNA replication and DNA repair. Also augments the fidelity of transcription by RNA polymerase III independently of any role in the FACT complex. Required for transcriptional initiation fidelity of some but not all t
    576..593     +  CDS            6xHis: 6xHis affinity tag
    606..1379    +  CDS            POL30: PCNA_YEAST - Experimental evidence at protein level: Swiss-Prot protein existence level 1. This protein is an auxiliary protein of DNA polymerase delta and is involved in the control of eukaryotic DNA replication by increasing the polymerase's processibility during elongation of the leading strand. Involved in DNA repair. From Saccharomyces cerevisiae (strain ATCC 204508 / S288c) (Baker's yeast).
   1553..2521    -  CDS            RFC5 (fragment): RFC5_YEAST - Experimental evidence at protein level: Swiss-Prot protein existence level 1. Component of ATP-dependent clamp loader (RFC and RFC-like) complexes for DNA clamps, such as the POL30/PCNA homotrimer and the checkpoint clamp DDC1:MEC3:RAD17 complex. During a clamp loading circle, the RFC:clamp complex binds to DNA and the recognition of the double-stranded/single-stranded junction stimulates ATP hydrolysis by RFC. The complex presumably provides bipartite ATP sites in which one subunit supplies a catalytic site for hydrolysis of ATP bound to the neighboring subunit. Dissociation of R
   2573..2589    -  protein_bind   lac operator: The lac repressor binds to the lac operator to inhibit transcription in E. coli. This inhibition can be relieved by adding lactose or isopropyl-β-D-thiogalactopyranoside (IPTG). lac repressor encoded by lacI
   2597..2627    -  promoter       lac promoter: promoter for the E. coli lac operon
   2642..2663    -  protein_bind   CAP binding site: CAP binding activates transcription in the presence of cAMP. E. coli catabolite activator protein
   2676..2768    -  CDS            lacI (fragment): lac repressor; lacI; The lac repressor binds to the lac operator to inhibit transcription in E. coli. This inhibition can be relieved by adding lactose or isopropyl-β-D-thiogalactopyranoside (IPTG).
   2951..3539    -  rep_origin     ori: high-copy-number ColE1/pMB1/pBR322/pUC origin of replication
   3710..4570    -  CDS            AmpR: β-lactamase; bla; confers resistance to ampicillin, carbenicillin, and related antibiotics
   4571..4675    -  promoter       AmpR promoter: bla
   4768..4983    +  promoter       URA3 promoter: S. cerevisiae URA3
   4984..5787    +  CDS            URA3: orotidine-5'-phosphate decarboxylase, required for uracil biosynthesis; S. cerevisiae URA3; yeast auxotrophic marker, counterselectable with 5-fluoroorotic acid (5-FOA)
   5876..5911    +  CDS            rop (fragment): Rop protein, which maintains plasmids at low copy number; rop
   6013..6112    +  misc_feature   bom (fragment): basis of mobility region from pBR322
   6118..21      -  CDS            lacZα (fragment) (across the origin): LacZα fragment of β-galactosidase; lacZ fragment
>Addgene plasmid #99549 | YIp211-P30-His-pol30(K127/164R)-3' | addgene full sequence | sequence record 192012 | Addgene NGS Result
GTAAAACGACGGCCAGTGAATTCGCCCTTATTCCTTAACTGCTGAAGAAAAGCAACCCTATGAATCTAAG
GCTCAAGCAGACAAGAAGAGATACGAATCTGAAAAGGAATTGTACAATGCTACACGTGCTTGATCTAACA
ACTCAATGTTCTCTACCTCCCATACAACGTACTTTTGAAACTTCAGAAAGAAGTTGAGTAGGTTGCATTA
TGTGTTATTATTATTACTATTATCATTATTTTACTTATATATCCTTCTTTTCTTTTATGTATTCTCTTCC
TTTTTCGCACAACTTATGCTGATTCTTCAATATCTAATTATTTAGCATTTTTCTTCTCCATCCGACGCAC
CAAAACGCGAAACGCGTAACTTTTTTTTTGGATTTCAACTGATAGTTTTCGTACTTTGCTTCCTCTGGTA
CATAAAATTATATATAAGAAACACTTTTGCTTTAGCCTTCCTTTCTTTCCACTTGCACCTTTCACTTTCG
CCGTCCTTTTTCACTCACAGCAACAAGCAGCAAGCACTAAGTACGCAGTCAAAAGAGAGAAAAAGGATCC
AATATGAGAGGATCTCACCATCACCATCACCATGGCCCGGGAAAAATGTTAGAAGCAAAATTTGAAGAAG
CATCCCTTTTCAAGAGAATAATTGATGGTTTCAAAGATTGTGTCCAGTTGGTCAATTTCCAATGTAAAGA
AGATGGTATCATTGCACAAGCTGTCGATGACTCAAGAGTTCTATTGGTCTCCTTGGAAATAGGTGTCGAA
GCCTTCCAAGAATATAGATGTGACCATCCTGTTACGTTAGGTATGGATCTAACCTCACTAAGTAAAATCC
TACGTTGTGGTAACAACACCGATACATTAACACTAATTGCTGACAACACACCGGATTCCATCATCTTATT
ATTTGAGGATACCAAGAAAGACCGTATAGCCGAATACTCTCTGAAATTGATGGATATCGATGCTGATTTC
TTAAGAATTGAAGAATTACAGTACGACTCCACCCTGTCATTGCCATCTTCCGAATTCTCTAAAATTGTTC
GTGACTTGTCCCAATTGAGTGATTCTATTAATATCATGATAACCAGAGAAACAATAAAGTTTGTAGCTGA
CGGTGATATCGGATCAGGTTCAGTCATAATAAAACCATTCGTGGATATGGAACATCCTGAAACAAGCATC
AAACTTGAAATGGATCAACCTGTCGACTTGACGTTCGGAGCTAAATATTTATTGGACATCATTAAGGGCT
CCTCCCTTTCTGATAGAGTTGGTATCAGGCTCTCCAGCGAAGCTCCTGCTTTATTCCAATTTGATTTGAA
GAGTGGGTTCCTACAGTTTTTCTTGGCTCCTAAATTTAATGACGAAGAATAACTGCAGATGTAAATTATC
TATATAGTTGTATACTAAAAATAATAAACAAAAAAAAAAACAGTAAAGTTTGTTTTAAATGAAAATAAAT
AACAAAGAAAATAAAGACTAAGATGCGTTAAATATCAGCTTTTTGTGTGACTTATACAGTATTTATGACA
TATCTTACATTAATCTAGACAGCACATAACTTTTGCTATGAACCCTTCCAAATGGAATATTGCTTTGTTT
CCAAGTGATAATCTTTCGTCAAAAACACTTGAGTATTCAATTATGGACGATTTATTCGTGGTATTCAGGG
TTTCCACATCCAACAAAGAAAACGTTAGTTCCTTTAAGATGATATTGGCAGGTATACAATGAGCTAGTAA
ATCGTATAGGACAGCTCTGCATTCGATTAAAGAATTGACAGATCTCTCTTTAACGATTTTCCTCGTTAAT
TTATGGATCACTATAATCCAATCTGGTTTTATTATAGGGCTACTGCTTTTCAATGCTAATTCGTTGTTCA
GTGCCATAGATTCAAGCATTAATAGGGAGACTCGCAAGTTTCCATTCGATGCCTGAGCAATTCTTTTTAA
AATATCCTTTGTTTCTAGTTGTATTCTTTCATTTGTCACCACATCAGACAAGATAGTTGAAATTTCGCTA
TCGCTTGGTGCAGGACAACGAATCAACAGACAACGGGATTTGATAGGAGCAATTATAGGCGACATCGAAT
CGCAGACCATTATCAACCTAATGTTTTTGGAGTATTTTTCCATGGTACGTCTTAAAGCAGCTTGAGCATC
TTTTGTTAACGAGTTCGCCTCGTTGATAATAACACACTTATATCTATGGGCAAGTCCATCCTTAGAATCT
TGAAAGTCCACTTGTTCCATTTGAGCCACTTCTTTCAATAGTTCTTGGATGACAATTCTATCATTGTTAC
CCATATCACTTGGCGTGATCTCTAAATGGTATGGCGAGCTGACCACATTCAGTTCTAGTTTTCTGTTCGA
AGCAGTGACAAATTGTCTGACATCAATTTTCAATCTATAGACTCCAGGTCCAAATATGGACTCCAATAAT
GCCATACAACGCGTTTTCTTACCTGTACCATTTGGTCCATACAGTAAAAGATGAGGTAAATCACGAGGCT
GCAGGCATGCAAGCTTGGCGTAATCATGGTCATAGCTGTTTCCTGTGTGAAATTGTTATCCGCTCACAAT
TCCACACAACATACGAGCCGGAAGCATAAAGTGTAAAGCCTGGGGTGCCTAATGAGTGAGCTAACTCACA
TTAATTGCGTTGCGCTCACTGCCCGCTTTCCAGTCGGGAAACCTGTCGTGCCAGCTGCATTAATGAATCG
GCCAACGCGCGGGGAGAGGCGGTTTGCGTATTGGGCGCTCTTCCGCTTCCTCGCTCACTGACTCGCTGCG
CTCGGTCGTTCGGCTGCGGCGAGCGGTATCAGCTCACTCAAAGGCGGTAATACGGTTATCCACAGAATCA
GGGGATAACGCAGGAAAGAACATGTGAGCAAAAGGCCAGCAAAAGGCCAGGAACCGTAAAAAGGCCGCGT
TGCTGGCGTTTTTCCATAGGCTCCGCCCCCCTGACGAGCATCACAAAAATCGACGCTCAAGTCAGAGGTG
GCGAAACCCGACAGGACTATAAAGATACCAGGCGTTTCCCCCTGGAAGCTCCCTCGTGCGCTCTCCTGTT
CCGACCCTGCCGCTTACCGGATACCTGTCCGCCTTTCTCCCTTCGGGAAGCGTGGCGCTTTCTCATAGCT
CACGCTGTAGGTATCTCAGTTCGGTGTAGGTCGTTCGCTCCAAGCTGGGCTGTGTGCACGAACCCCCCGT
TCAGCCCGACCGCTGCGCCTTATCCGGTAACTATCGTCTTGAGTCCAACCCGGTAAGACACGACTTATCG
CCACTGGCAGCAGCCACTGGTAACAGGATTAGCAGAGCGAGGTATGTAGGCGGTGCTACAGAGTTCTTGA
AGTGGTGGCCTAACTACGGCTACACTAGAAGAACAGTATTTGGTATCTGCGCTCTGCTGAAGCCAGTTAC
CTTCGGAAAAAGAGTTGGTAGCTCTTGATCCGGCAAACAAACCACCGCTGGTAGCGGTGGTTTTTTTGTT
TGCAAGCAGCAGATTACGCGCAGAAAAAAAGGATCTCAAGAAGATCCTTTGATCTTTTCTACGGGGTCTG
ACGCTCAGTGGAACGAAAACTCACGTTAAGGGATTTTGGTCATGAGATTATCAAAAAGGATCTTCACCTA
GATCCTTTTAAATTAAAAATGAAGTTTTAAATCAATCTAAAGTATATATGAGTAAACTTGGTCTGACAGT
TACCAATGCTTAATCAGTGAGGCACCTATCTCAGCGATCTGTCTATTTCGTTCATCCATAGTTGCCTGAC
TCCCCGTCGTGTAGATAACTACGATACGGGAGGGCTTACCATCTGGCCCCAGTGCTGCAATGATACCGCG
AGACCCACGCTCACCGGCTCCAGATTTATCAGCAATAAACCAGCCAGCCGGAAGGGCCGAGCGCAGAAGT
GGTCCTGCAACTTTATCCGCCTCCATCCAGTCTATTAATTGTTGCCGGGAAGCTAGAGTAAGTAGTTCGC
CAGTTAATAGTTTGCGCAACGTTGTTGCCATTGCTACAGGCATCGTGGTGTCACGCTCGTCGTTTGGTAT
GGCTTCATTCAGCTCCGGTTCCCAACGATCAAGGCGAGTTACATGATCCCCCATGTTGTGCAAAAAAGCG
GTTAGCTCCTTCGGTCCTCCGATCGTTGTCAGAAGTAAGTTGGCCGCAGTGTTATCACTCATGGTTATGG
CAGCACTGCATAATTCTCTTACTGTCATGCCATCCGTAAGATGCTTTTCTGTGACTGGTGAGTACTCAAC
CAAGTCATTCTGAGAATAGTGTATGCGGCGACCGAGTTGCTCTTGCCCGGCGTCAATACGGGATAATACC
GCGCCACATAGCAGAACTTTAAAAGTGCTCATCATTGGAAAACGTTCTTCGGGGCGAAAACTCTCAAGGA
TCTTACCGCTGTTGAGATCCAGTTCGATGTAACCCACTCGTGCACCCAACTGATCTTCAGCATCTTTTAC
TTTCACCAGCGTTTCTGGGTGAGCAAAAACAGGAAGGCAAAATGCCGCAAAAAAGGGAATAAGGGCGACA
CGGAAATGTTGAATACTCATACTCTTCCTTTTTCAATATTATTGAAGCATTTATCAGGGTTATTGTCTCA
TGAGCGGATACATATTTGAATGTATTTAGAAAAATAAACAAATAGGGGTTCCGCGCACATTTCCCCGAAA
AGTGCCACCTGACGTCTAAGAAACCATTATTATCATGACATTAACCTATAAAAATAGGCGTATCACGAGG
CCAGCTTTTCAATTCATCATTTTTTTTTTATTCTTTTTTTTGATTTCGGTTTCCTTGAAATTTTTTTGAT
TCGGTAATCTCCGAACAGAAGGAAGAACGAAGGAAGGAGCACAGACTTAGATTGGTATATATACGCATAT
GTAGTGTTGAAGAAACATGAAATTGCCCAGTATTCTTAACCCAACTGCACAGAACAAAAACATGCAGGAA
ACGAAGATAAATCATGTCGAAAGCTACATATAAGGAACGTGCTGCTACTCATCCTAGTCCTGTTGCTGCC
AAGCTATTTAATATCATGCACGAAAAGCAAACAAACTTGTGTGCTTCATTGGATGTTCGTACCACCAAGG
AATTACTGGAGTTAGTTGAAGCATTAGGTCCCAAAATTTGTTTACTAAAAACACATGTGGATATCTTGAC
TGATTTTTCCATGGAGGGCACAGTTAAGCCGCTAAAGGCATTATCCGCCAAGTACAATTTTTTACTCTTC
GAAGACAGAAAATTTGCTGACATTGGTAATACAGTCAAATTGCAGTACTCTGCGGGTGTATACAGAATAG
CAGAATGGGCAGACATTACGAATGCACACGGTGTGGTGGGCCCAGGTATTGTTAGCGGTTTGAAGCAGGC
GGCAGAAGAAGTAACAAAGGAACCTAGAGGCCTTTTGATGTTAGCAGAATTGTCATGCAAGGGCTCCCTA
TCTACTGGAGAATATACTAAGGGTACTGTTGACATTGCGAAGAGCGACAAAGATTTTGTTATCGGCTTTA
TTGCTCAAAGAGACATGGGTGGAAGAGATGAAGGTTACGATTGGTTGATTATGACACCCGGTGTGGGTTT
AGATGACAAGGGAGACGCATTGGGTCAACAGTATAGAACCGTGGATGATGTGGTCTCTACAGGATCTGAC
ATTATTATTGTTGGAAGAGGACTATTTGCAAAGGGAAGGGATGCTAAGGTAGAGGGTGAACGTTACAGAA
AAGCAGGCTGGGAAGCATATTTGAGAAGATGCGGCCAGCAAAACTAAAAAACTGTATTATAAGTAAATGC
ATGTATACTAAACTCACAAATTAGAGCTTCAATTTAATTATATCAGTTATTACCCGCCCTTTCGTCTCGC
GCGTTTCGGTGATGACGGTGAAAACCTCTGACACATGCAGCTCCCGGAGACGGTCACAGCTTGTCTGTAA
GCGGATGCCGGGAGCAGACAAGCCCGTCAGGGCGCGTCAGCGGGTGTTGGCGGGTGTCGGGGCTGGCTTA
ACTATGCGGCATCAGAGCAGATTGTACTGAGAGTGCACCATATGCGGTGTGAAATACCGCACAGATGCGT
AAGGAGAAAATACCGCATCAGGCGCCATTCGCCATTCAGGCTGCGCAACTGTTGGGAAGGGCGATCGGTG
CGGGCCTCTTCGCTATTACGCCAGCTGGCGAAAGGGGGATGTGCTGCAAGGCGATTAAGTTGGGTAACGC
CAGGGTTTTCCCAGTCACGACGTT
